Addgene plasmid #71479: pRB1081
Purpose: Expresses gRNA for dpy-10 conversion using NGAG PAM and VQR Cas9 variant
Depositing lab: Andrew Fire. Depositing organization: Stanford University. Publication: Cas9 Variants Expand the Target Repertoire in Caenorhabditis elegans. Bell RT, Fu BX, Fire AZ. Genetics. 2015 Dec 17. pii: genetics.115.185041. 10.1534/genetics.115.185041 PubMed 26680661.
Backbone
  Vector backbone: pRB1017
  Total vector size (bp): 2484
  Vector type: Worm Expression, CRISPR
Growth in bacteria
  Bacterial resistance: Kanamycin, 50 μg/mL
  Growth temperature: 37°C
  Growth strain: DH5alpha
  Copy number: High Copy
Gene/Insert
  Gene/Insert name: dpy-10 gRNA
  gRNA/shRNA sequence: TCCGCTACCATAGGCACCA
  Species: Synthetic
  Promoter: U6
  Cloning method: Restriction Enzyme; 5′ cloning site BsaI (destroyed during cloning); 3′ cloning site BsaI (destroyed during cloning)
  Sequencing primers: 5′ M13 forward
Terms and licenses: Academic/Nonprofit Terms; Industry Terms: Not Available to Industry
How to cite: pRB1081 was a gift from Andrew Fire (Addgene plasmid # 71479 ; http://n2t.net/addgene:71479 ; RRID:Addgene_71479)
