[The description below was written by a language model from this plasmid's Addgene catalogue record and pLannotate feature annotations shown in this document.]
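Description:
pRB1081 is a small (2,484 bp) guide RNA expression plasmid for CRISPR/Cas9 genome editing in Caenorhabditis elegans, built on the pRB1017 backbone. It is propagated in E. coli as a high-copy plasmid through a ColE1/pUC-type origin of replication and is selected with kanamycin, using an aminoglycoside phosphotransferase (KanR) gene driven by the cat promoter. Short bacterial and phage terminators (tonB, T7Te and a T3Te fragment) flank the resistance cassette and origin, insulating them from the rest of the plasmid. A small remnant of lacZα is also annotated.

The payload is a single guide RNA cassette. The C. elegans U6 snRNA promoter (from the R07E5.16 gene), an RNA polymerase III promoter suited to producing small, uncapped transcripts, sits upstream of a short gap followed by the Streptococcus pyogenes gRNA scaffold. That gap corresponds to the dpy-10-targeting spacer, which was inserted between two BsaI sites that were destroyed during cloning. The spacer is designed against a dpy-10 site adjacent to an NGAG PAM, which is recognised by the VQR variant of Cas9 rather than by the wild-type enzyme's preferred NGG motif. The plasmid encodes no Cas9, so the VQR nuclease must be supplied separately.

According to the record, the construct is used for dpy-10 conversion with VQR Cas9, as part of work showing that Cas9 variants with altered PAM specificity expand the range of targetable sites in the worm. The record does not give details of the repair template or of how edited animals are scored.
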