Features (pLannotate 1.2.2; 9 found; start..end, strand, type, name):
      5..22      -  CDS            lacZα (fragment): LacZα fragment of β-galactosidase; lacZ fragment
    197..546     +  promoter       CeU6 promoter: promoter for the C. elegans R07E5.16 U6 snRNA gene (Dickinson et al., 2013)
    567..642     +  misc_RNA       gRNA scaffold: guide RNA scaffold for the Streptococcus pyogenes CRISPR/Cas9 system
    849..880     +  terminator     tonB terminator: bidirectional E. coli tonB-P14 transcription terminator
    881..983     +  promoter       cat promoter: promoter of the E. coli cat gene encoding chloramphenicol acetyltransferase
    984..1799    +  CDS            KanR: aminoglycoside phosphotransferase; aph(3')-Ia; confers resistance to kanamycin in bacteria or G418 (Geneticin®) in eukaryotes
   1823..1850    +  terminator     T7Te terminator: phage T7 early transcription terminator
   1862..2449    -  rep_origin     ori: high-copy-number ColE1/pMB1/pBR322/pUC origin of replication
   2471..6       -  terminator     T3Te terminator (fragment) (across the origin): phage T3 early transcription terminator
>Addgene plasmid #71479 | pRB1081 | depositor full sequence | sequence record 128916 | pRB1081 sequence 2484 bps
CCCGTGTAAAACGACGGCCAGTTTATCTAGTCAGCTTGATTCTAGCTGATCGTGGACCGGAAGGTGAGCC
AGTGAGTTGATTGCAGTCCAGTTACGCTGGAGTCTGAGGCTCGTCCTGAATGATATGCGACCGCCGGAGG
GTTGCGTTTGAGACGGGCGACAGATCCAGTCGCGCTGCTCTCGTCGATCCAAGCTTCAAAAAAAACTAGC
AATAAAGGAATAAAAAACTGTACACCTTAAAGGCGCACACTCTGTTTTGCAAATTTTATTTTTAGTTGTG
AATTTTCTGCTGAGACTTGAAAATAGCAACTTTAGTACTACTATAATTTGTCAACCTTTTCAAAAAAAGC
ATGCAATTTTTGAGAAACTCTTATAAAAGCTATTATTAAAAAAACACCTTTTTTCCAAAATTATTCCACA
AAAAATATGTTATGAAATGCCTACACCCTCTCACACACACTCTTTATACTACTCTGTCAAACTCACGAGA
TGTCTGCCGCCTCTTGTGTTGCCCCTATATAAACACCTCCTATTGCGAGATGTCTTGTCCGCTACCATAG
GCACCAGTTTTAGAGCTAGAAATAGCAAGTTAAAATAAGGCTAGTCCGTTATCAACTTGAAAAAGTGGCA
CCGAGTCGGTGCTTTTTGTGAAATTTGCTAGCGGTGCGAGCGGATCGAGCAGTGTCGATCACTACTGGAC
CGCGAGCTGTGCTGCGACCCGTGATCTTACGGCATTATACGTATGATCGGTCCACGATCAGCTAGATTAT
CTAGTCAGCTTGATGTCATAGCTGTTTCCTGAGGCTCAATACTGACCATTTAAATCATACCTGACCTCCA
TAGCAGAAAGTCAAAAGCCTCCGACCGGAGGCTTTTGACTTGATCGGCACGTAAGAGGTTCCAACTTTCA
CCATAATGAAATAAGATCACTACCGGGCGTATTTTTTGAGTTATCGAGATTTTCAGGAGCTAAGGAAGCT
AAAATGAGCCATATTCAACGGGAAACGTCTTGCTTGAAGCCGCGATTAAATTCCAACATGGATGCTGATT
TATATGGGTATAAATGGGCTCGCGATAATGTCGGGCAATCAGGTGCGACAATCTATCGATTGTATGGGAA
GCCCGATGCGCCAGAGTTGTTTCTGAAACATGGCAAAGGTAGCGTTGCCAATGATGTTACAGATGAGATG
GTCAGGCTAAACTGGCTGACGGAATTTATGCCTCTTCCGACCATCAAGCATTTTATCCGTACTCCTGATG
ATGCATGGTTACTCACCACTGCGATCCCAGGGAAAACAGCATTCCAGGTATTAGAAGAATATCCTGATTC
AGGTGAAAATATTGTTGATGCGCTGGCAGTGTTCCTGCGCCGGTTGCATTCGATTCCTGTTTGTAATTGT
CCTTTTAACGGCGATCGCGTATTTCGTCTCGCTCAGGCGCAATCACGAATGAATAACGGTTTGGTTGGTG
CGAGTGATTTTGATGACGAGCGTAATGGCTGGCCTGTTGAACAAGTCTGGAAAGAAATGCATAAACTCTT
GCCATTCTCACCGGATTCAGTCGTCACTCATGGTGATTTCTCACTTGATAACCTTATTTTTGACGAGGGG
AAATTAATAGGTTGTATTGATGTTGGACGAGTCGGAATCGCAGACCGATACCAGGATCTTGCCATCCTAT
GGAACTGCCTCGGTGAGTTTTCTCCTTCATTACAGAAACGGCTTTTTCAAAAATATGGTATTGATAATCC
TGATATGAATAAATTGCAGTTTCACTTGATGCTCGATGAGTTTTTCTAATGAGGACCTAAATGTAATCAC
CTGGCTCACCTTCGGGTGGGCCTTTCTGCGTTGCTGGCGTTTTTCCATAGGCTCCGCCCCCCTGACGAGC
ATCACAAAAATCGATGCTCAAGTCAGAGGTGGCGAAACCCGACAGGACTATAAAGATACCAGGCGTTTCC
CCCTGGAAGCTCCCTCGTGCGCTCTCCTGTTCCGACCCTGCCGCTTACCGGATACCTGTCCGCCTTTCTC
CCTTCGGGAAGCGTGGCGCTTTCTCATAGCTCACGCTGTAGGTATCTCAGTTCGGTGTAGGTCGTTCGCT
CCAAGCTGGGCTGTGTGCACGAACCCCCCGTTCAGCCCGACCGCTGCGCCTTATCCGGTAACTATCGTCT
TGAGTCCAACCCGGTAAGACACGACTTATCGCCACTGGCAGCAGCCACTGGTAACAGGATTAGCAGAGCG
AGGTATGTAGGCGGTGCTACAGAGTTCTTGAAGTGGTGGCCTAACTACGGCTACACTAGAAGAACAGTAT
TTGGTATCTGCGCTCTGCTGAAGCCAGTTACCTCGGAAAAAGAGTTGGTAGCTCTTGATCCGGCAAACAA
ACCACCGCTGGTAGCGGTGGTTTTTTTGTTTGCAAGCAGCAGATTACGCGCAGAAAAAAAGGATCTCAAG
AAGATCCTTTGATTTTCTACCGAAGAAAGGCCCA
