>Addgene plasmid #71479 | pRB1081 | addgene partial sequence | sequence record 132571 | KanR2-F 5'-GAACTGCCTCGGTGAGTTTT-3'
GGCTTTTTCAAAAATATGGTATTGATAATCCTGATATGAATAAATTGCAGTTTCACTTGATGCTCGATGA
GTTTTTCTAATGAGGACCTAAATGTAATCACCTGGCTCACCTTCGGGTGGGCCTTTCTGCGTTGCTGGCG
TTTTTCCATAGGCTCCGCCCCCCTGACGAGCATCACAAAAATCGATGCTCAAGTCAGAGGTGGCGAAACC
CGACAGGACTATAAAGATACCAGGCGTTTCCCCCTGGAAGCTCCCTCGTGCGCTCTCCTGTTCCGACCCT
GCCGCTTACCGGATACCTGTCCGCCTTTCTCCCTTCGGGAAGCGTGGCGCTTTCTCATAGCTCACGCTGT
AGGTATCTCAGTTCGGTGTAGGTCGTTCGCTCCAAGCTGGGCTGTGTGCACGAACCCCCCGTTCAGCCCG
ACCGCTGCGCCTTATCCGGTAACTATCGTCTTGAGTCCAACCCGGTAAGACACGACTTATCGCCACTGGC
AGCAGCCACTGGTAACAGGATTAGCAGAGCGAGGTATGTAGGCGGTGCTACAGAGTTCTTGAAGTGGTGG
CCTAACTACGGCTACACTAGAAGAACAGTATTTGGTATCTGCGCTCTGCTGAAGCCAGTTACCTCGGAAA
AAGAGTTGGTAGCTCTTGATCCGGCAAACAAACCACCGCTGGTAGCGGTGGTTTTTTTGTTTGCAAGCAG
CAGATTACGCGCAGAAAAAAAGGATCTCAAGAAGATCCTTTGATTTTCTACCGAAGAAAGGCCCACCCGT
GTAAAACGACGGCCAGTTTATCTAGTCAGCTTGATTCTAGCTGATCGTGGACCGGAAGGTGAGCCAGTGA
GTTGATTGCAGTCCAGTTACGCTGGAGTCTGAGGCTCGTCCTGAATGATATGCGACCGCCGGAGGGTTGC
GTTTGAGACGGGCGACAGATCCAGTCGCGCTGCTCTCGTCGATCCAAGCTTCAAAAA
