>Addgene plasmid #71479 | pRB1081 | addgene partial sequence | sequence record 132572 | Kan-R 5'-ATCGCGAGCCCATTTATACC-3'
CATGTTGGAATTTAATCGCGGCTTCAAGCAAGACGTTTCCCGTTGAATATGGCTCATTTTAGCTTCCTTA
GCTCCTGAAAATCTCGATAACTCAAAAAATACGCCCGGTAGTGATCTTATTTCATTATGGTGAAAGTTGG
AACCTCTTACGTGCCGATCAAGTCAAAAGCCTCCGGTCGGAGGCTTTTGACTTTCTGCTATGGAGGTCAG
GTATGATTTAAATGGTCAGTATTGAGCCTCAGGAAACAGCTATGACATCAAGCTGACTAGATAATCTAGC
TGATCGTGGACCGATCATACGTATAATGCCGTAAGATCACGGGTCGCAGCACAGCTCGCGGTCCAGTAGT
GATCGACACTGCTCGATCCGCTCGCACCGCTAGCAAATTTCACAAAAAGCACCGACTCGGTGCCACTTTT
TCAAGTTGATAACGGACTAGCCTTATTTTAACTTGCTATTTCTAGCTCTAAAACTGGTGCCTATGGTAGC
GGACAAGACATCTCGCAATAGGAGGTGTTTATATAGGGGCAACACAAGAGGCGGCAGACATCTCGTGAGT
TTGACAGAGTAGTATAAAGAGTGTGTGTGAGAGGGTGTAGGCATTTCATAACATATTTTTTGTGGAATAA
TTTTGGAAAAAAGGTGTTTTTTTAATAATAGCTTTTATAAGAGTTTCTCAAAAATTGCATGCTTTTTTTG
AAAAGGTTGACAAATTATAGTAGTACTAAAGTTGCTATTTTCAAGTCTCAGCAGAAAATTCACAACTAAA
AATAAAATTTGCAAAACAGAGTGTGCGCCTTTAAGGTGTACAGTTTTTTATTCCTTTATTGCTAGTTTTT
